Addgene plasmid #127343: pCR8/GW_TOPO_Cdk13_Nterm_FlagHa
Purpose: N-terminal Flag- HA- tandem epitope tagged mouse Cdk13 transgene (NP_001074527.1 isoform) cloned into Gateway entry vector
Depositing lab: Phil Sharp. Depositing organization: Massachusetts Institute of Technology. Publication: Oncogenic CDK13 mutations impede nuclear RNA surveillance. Insco ML, Abraham BJ, Dubbury SJ, Kaltheuner IH, Dust S, Wu C, Chen KY, Liu D, Bellaousov S, Cox AM, Martin BJE, Zhang T, Ludwig CG, Fabo T, Modhurima R, Esgdaille DE, Henriques T, Brown KM, Chanock SJ, Geyer M, Adelman K, Sharp PA, Young RA, Boutz PL, Zon LI. Science. 2023 Apr 21;380(6642):eabn7625. doi: 10.1126/science.abn7625. Epub 2023 Apr 21. PubMed 37079685.
Backbone
  Vector backbone: pCR8/GW/TOPO
  Backbone manufacturer: ThermoFisher
  Backbone size w/o insert (bp): 2817
  Total vector size (bp): 7431
  Modifications to backbone: None
  Vector type: Entry vector with transgene for gateway cloning
Growth in bacteria
  Bacterial resistance: Spectinomycin, 50 μg/mL
  Growth temperature: 37°C
  Growth strain: DH5alpha
  Copy number: Unknown
Gene/Insert
  Gene/Insert name: Cyclin Dependent Kinase 13 (alt name: Cdk13)
  Species: M. musculus (mouse)
  Insert size (bp): 4614
  Mutation: Base pairs 1-1554 of transgene are codon optimized to reduce GC content
  GenBank ID: NP_001074527.1
  Entrez Gene: Cdk13 (a.k.a. 2310015O17Rik, Cdc2l5)
  Promoter: None
  Tag / fusion protein: Flag- HA- Tandem Epitopes (N terminal on insert)
  Cloning method: TOPO Cloning
  Sequencing primers: 5′ GW1 (Thermo); 3′ GW2 (Thermo)
Terms and licenses: Academic/Nonprofit Terms; Industry Terms: Not Available to Industry
Depositor comments: Please visit https://doi.org/10.1101/824193 for bioRxiv preprint.
How to cite: pCR8/GW_TOPO_Cdk13_Nterm_FlagHa was a gift from Phil Sharp (Addgene plasmid # 127343 ; http://n2t.net/addgene:127343 ; RRID:Addgene_127343)
