[The description below was written by a language model from this plasmid's Addgene catalogue record and pLannotate feature annotations shown in this document.]
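Description:
pCR8/GW_TOPO_Cdk13_Nterm_FlagHa is a Gateway entry clone built on the commercial pCR8/GW/TOPO backbone, with a total size of about 7.4 kb. It is propagated in E. coli through a high-copy ColE1/pUC-type origin. Selection is with spectinomycin, conferred by the aadA aminoglycoside adenylyltransferase gene (annotated SmR), which appears to be driven by an upstream integron-derived Pc promoter fragment. Other short annotations, including lacI, lacZα and GmR fragments, are backbone remnants with no functional role. The rrnB T1 and T2 terminators upstream of the cloning site help insulate the insert from read-through transcription in bacteria.

The payload is a roughly 4.6 kb mouse Cdk13 open reading frame, inserted by TOPO cloning between the attL1 and attL2 recombination sites. It carries a tandem Flag-HA epitope tag at its N-terminus. The feature table detects only a FLAG fragment just upstream of the Cdk13 coding sequence, and the HA portion is not separately annotated. According to the record, the first 1554 bp of the transgene were codon optimized to lower GC content. Cdk13 is a cyclin-dependent kinase that phosphorylates the RNA polymerase II C-terminal domain and is implicated in transcription elongation and RNA splicing.

The record lists no promoter for the insert. The only nearby promoter is a backbone T7 promoter outside attL2, which points back toward the insert in the antisense direction. The plasmid is therefore not an expression construct in its own right. It serves as a donor for LR Clonase reactions that move the tagged Cdk13 cassette into Gateway destination vectors of choice. There the Flag-HA tag allows detection or affinity purification of the protein.
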