Features (pLannotate 1.2.2; 13 found; start..end, strand, type, name):
    121..213     +  CDS            lacI (fragment): lac repressor; lacI; The lac repressor binds to the lac operator to inhibit transcription in E. coli. This inhibition can be relieved by adding lactose or isopropyl-β-D-thiogalactopyranoside (IPTG).
    268..295     -  terminator     rrnB T2 terminator: transcription terminator T2 from the E. coli rrnB gene
    427..470     +  terminator     rrnB T1 terminator: Escherichia coli rrnB; transcription terminator T1 from the E. coli rrnB gene
    517..553     -  CDS            lacZα (fragment): LacZα fragment of β-galactosidase; lacZ fragment
    569..668     +  protein_bind   attL1: mutant version of attL; recombination site for the Gateway® LR reaction LR Clonase™
    710..730     +  CDS            FLAG (fragment): FLAG® epitope tag, followed by an enterokinase cleavage site
    758..5287    +  CDS            Cdk13: CDK13_MOUSE - Also known as Cdc2l5, Kiaa1791. Experimental evidence at protein level: Swiss-Prot protein existence level 1. Cyclin-dependent kinase which displays CTD kinase activity and is required for RNA splicing. Has CTD kinase activity by hyperphosphorylating the C-terminal heptapeptide repeat domain (CTD) of the largest RNA polymerase II subunit RPB1, thereby acting as a key regulator of transcription elongation. Required for RNA splicing, probably by phosphorylating SRSF1/SF2. Required during hematopoiesis. From Mus musculus (Mouse).
   5310..5409    -  protein_bind   attL2: mutant version of attL; recombination site for the Gateway® LR reaction LR Clonase™
   5427..5445    -  promoter       T7 promoter: promoter for bacteriophage T7 RNA polymerase
   5635..5658    +  promoter       Pc promoter (fragment): intI1 (promoter lies within the coding sequence); class 1 integron promoter
   5834..5890    +  CDS            GmR (fragment): gentamycin acetyltransferase; aacC1; confers resistance to gentamycin
   5897..6688    +  CDS            SmR: aminoglycoside adenylyltransferase (Murphy, 1985); aadA; confers resistance to spectinomycin and streptomycin
   6781..7369    +  rep_origin     ori: high-copy-number ColE1/pMB1/pBR322/pUC origin of replication
>Addgene plasmid #127343 | pCR8/GW_TOPO_Cdk13_Nterm_FlagHa | addgene full sequence | sequence record 246564 | Addgene NGS Result
CTTTCCTGCGTTATCCCCTGATTCTGTGGATAACCGTATTACCGCCTTTGAGTGAGCTGATACCGCTCGC
CGCAGCCGAACGACCGAGCGCAGCGAGTCAGTGAGCGAGGAAGCGGAAGAGCGCCCAATACGCAAACCGC
CTCTCCCCGCGCGTTGGCCGATTCATTAATGCAGCTGGCACGACAGGTTTCCCGACTGGAAAGCGGGCAG
TGAGCGCAACGCAATTAATACGCGTACCGCTAGCCAGGAAGAGTTTGTAGAAACGCAAAAAGGCCATCCG
TCAGGATGGCCTTCTGCTTAGTTTGATGCCTGGCAGTTTATGGCGGGCGTCCTGCCCGCCACCCTCCGGG
CCGTTGCTTCACAACGTTCAAATCCGCTCCCGGCGGATTTGTCCTACTCAGGAGAGCGTTCACCGACAAA
CAACAGATAAAACGAAAGGCCCAGTCTTCCGACTGAGCCTTTCGTTTTATTTGATGCCTGGCAGTTCCCT
ACTCTCGCGTTAACGCTAGCATGGATGTTTTCCCAGTCACGACGTTGTAAAACGACGGCCAGTCTTAAGC
TCGGGCCCCAAATAATGATTTTATTTTGACTGATAGTGACCTGTTCGTTGCAACAAATTGATGAGCAATG
CTTTTTTATAATGCCAACTTTGTACAAAAAAGCAGGCTCCGAATTCGCCCTTACTACTGGTACCGCCGCC
ACCATGGACTACAAGGACGACGATGACAAGTACCCTTATGACGTGCCCGATTACGCTCCTTCCAGCTCCG
ATACAGCTCTCGGCGGAGGAGGCGGACTCAGCTGGGCCGAGAAAAAGCTGGAGGAGAGGAGGAAGAGGAG
GAGGTTTCTCAGCCCTCAGCAGCCTCCTCTGCTGCTCCCTCTCCTGCAACCTCAGCTCCTCCAACCCCCT
CCTCCTCCCCCTCCTCTCCTGTTTCTGGCTGCTCCTGGAGCCGCTGCCGCTGCCGCCGCTGCTGCTGCCG
CTTCCAGCTCCTGTTTTAGCCCTGGCCCTCCTCTGGAGGTCAAGAGGCTGGCCAGAGGAAAAAGGAGACC
CGGCGGCAGGCAAAAGAGAAGGAGAGGACCTAGGGCCGGACAGGAAGCCGAAAAGAGGAGAGTGTTCTCC
CTGCCTCAACCCCAGCAGGATGGAGGCGGAGGAGCTTCCAGCGGAGGAGGAGTGACACCCCTGGTGGAGT
ACGAGGACGTGTCCAGCCAAAGCGAACAAGGCCTGCTCCTGGGAGGAGCTAGCGCTGCTACAGCTGCCAC
CGCTGCTGGAGGAACCGGAGGAAATGGAGGATCCCCCGCTTCCAGCAGCGGAACCCAGAGAAGAGCCGAG
GGCAGCGAGAGAAGACCTAGAAGGGACAGAAGGAGCTCCAGCGGCAGGTCCAAAGAGAGGCACAGGGAAC
ATAGGAGGAGAGATGGCACAAGGAGCGGATCCGAGGCCAGCAAGGCCAGATCCAGACACGGACACAGCGG
CGAGGAAAGAGCCGAGGCTGCCAAATCCGGCTCCTCCAGCTCCTCCGGCGGAAGAAGAAAGTCCGCCTCC
GCCACATCCTCCAGCAGCAGCTCCAGGAAGGACAGGGACCTCAAGGCTCATAGGAGCAGGACCAAGAGCT
CCAAGGAACCCCCTTCCGCCTACAAGGAGCCCCCCAAAGCCTACAGGGAAGACAAGTCCGAACCCAAGGC
CTACAGGAGGAGGCAGAGGTCCCTCAGCCCTCTCGGAGGCAGAGACGAGTCCCCTGTCAGCCACAGGGCT
AGCCAGTCCCTGAGATCCAGGAAAAGCCCTTCCCCCGCTGGAGGCGGAAGCAGCCCTTATTCCAGAAGAC
TGCCCAGGTCCCCTAGCCCCTACAGCAGGAGGAGATCCCCCAGCTACAGCAGGCATTCCTCCTACGAGAG
AGGAGGAGATGTCTCCCCCTCCCCCTACAGCTCCTCCTCCTGGAGGAGGAGCAGATCCCCCTATTCCCCT
GTGCTGAGGAGGTCCGCCAAGTCCAGGTCCAGGAGCCCTTACTCCTCCAGGCACAGCAGAAGCAGGTCCA
GGCACAGGCTGAGCAGGTCCAGAAGCAGGCACTCCTCCATCAGCCCCTCCACCCTGACACTGAAGAGCTC
CCTGGCCGCCGAGCTCAACAAGAACAAGAAAGCTAGGGCCGCTGAGGCTGCTAGAGCTGCCGAAGCCGCT
AAAGCCGCCGAAGCCGCCAAAGCTGCTGAAGCCGCCGCCAAGGCTGCTAAGGCCTCCAACGCTTCCACAC
CCACCAAGGGAAACACCGAGACCGGAGCCTCCGTCTCCCAGACCAACCACGTGAAGGAAGTCAAGAAGCT
TAAAACTGAGCATGCACCTTCTCCTTCAAGTGGTGGGACCGTCAAAAGCGACAAAGCAAAAACAAAGCCA
CCGCTTCAAGTAACAAAGGTAGACAATAATTTGACAGTAGAGAAAGCCACCAAGAAAACAGTTGTTGGGA
AGGAGAGTAAACCTGCTGCTACAAAGGAAGAACCAGTTTCCACTAAAGAGAAAAGCAAGCCACTCACACC
AAGCACAGGAGCCAAGGAGAAGGAGCAGCATGTGGCTTTAGTGACCTCTACGTTACCGCCATTACCTTTG
CCTCCCATGCTGCCTGAAGATAAAGATGCTGATAGCTTAAGAGGCAACATTTCTGTCAAAGCAGTTAAAA
AAGAAGTAGAAAAGAAACTCCGATGTCTGCTTGCTGATTTACCATTGCCCCCTGAGTTACCAGGAGGAGA
TGATCTTTCCAAGAGTCCAGAGGAGAAGAAAACAGCAGCACAGTTACATAGCAAACGAAGGCCTAAAATA
TGTGGGCCTCGCTATGGTGAAATCAAAGAAAAAGATATTGACTGGGGGAAACGCTGCGTGGATAAATTTG
ATATCATCGGAATTATTGGAGAAGGTACTTATGGACAAGTTTACAAAGCCAGGGACAAAGACACGGGAGA
AATGGTAGCCTTAAAGAAAGTACGTCTGGATAATGAAAAGGAGGGTTTCCCAATTACAGCAATTAGAGAA
ATTAAAATTCTTCGGCAACTCACCCACCAGAGTATCATCAATATGAAGGAAATCGTGACTGATAAAGAAG
ATGCTTTGGATTTTAAGAAAGACAAAGGTGCATTTTACCTGGTGTTTGAATATATGGACCATGATCTGAT
GGGACTGCTGGAATCAGGCTTGGTTCATTTTAATGAAAACCATATAAAATCTTTTATGAGACAGCTCATG
GAAGGCCTGGATTATTGTCATAAGAAGAACTTTTTGCATAGAGATATTAAATGTTCAAATATCCTTCTAA
ATAATAGAGGACAGATAAAACTTGCAGATTTTGGACTTGCTCGTTTATATAGCTCAGAAGAAAGTCGCCC
ATATACTAACAAGGTCATTACTTTGTGGTATCGTCCACCTGAATTGCTCTTGGGAGAAGAACGATATACA
CCAGCCATTGATGTATGGAGCTGTGGATGTATCCTTGGTGAACTCTTCACTAAAAAACCTATATTTCAAG
CAAACCAGGAACTTGCACAGCTAGAGCTAATAAGCCGTATATGTGGGAGTCCATGTCCTGCAGTGTGGCC
TGATGTAATCAAACTGCCATATTTCAACACCATGAAACCAAAGAAGCAATATCGGCGGAAGTTAAGAGAA
GAATTTGTTTTCATCCCCGCAGCTGCACTCGACTTATTCGATTACATGCTTGCCTTGGATCCCAGTAAGC
GCTGCACTGCTGAGCAGGCTCTTCAGTGTGAGTTCCTGCGAGACGTGGAACCCTCCAAAATGCCTCCACC
AGACCTTCCTTTGTGGCAAGATTGTCATGAATTATGGAGTAAAAAGAGAAGAAGACAGAAACAGATGGGC
ATGACTGATGATCTTTCCACAATCAAAGCCCCTAGGAAGGACCTGTCTCTGGGCTTAGATGACAGCAGAA
CTAACACACCCCAGGGTGTGCTGCCACCCGCACAGTTGAAATCTCAGAGCAACTCAAATGTAGCACCTGT
AATAACAGGCCCTGGACAGCCGTTAAACCACAGTGAATTGGCAATTCTTCTAAACCTACTACAATCTAAA
TCAAGTGTTAATATGGCTGATTTTGTCCAAGTGTTGAACATTAAGGTAAACTCTGAGACTCAACAGCAGC
TAAATAAAATAAACCTTCCTGCTGGAATTTTGGCAACAGGTGAAAAACAGACAGATCCATCAACACCACA
ACAGGAGTCTTCAAAATCATTGGGAGGAGTTCAGCCTTCACAGACCATCCAGCCTAAAGTGGAAACTGAT
GCTGCCCAGGCTGCTGTGCAGAGTGCATTTGCAGTCCTCTTGACTCAGTTAATAAAGGCCCAACAGTCCA
AACAGAAAGATGCCATGCTAGAGGAAAGGGAAAATGGATCAGGACATGAAGCTCCATTGCAACTCAGGCC
TCCTCTAGAACCGAGCACTCCTGGATCCGGGCAAGATGACCTCATCCAGCACCAAGACAGGAGGATATTG
GAGCTGACACCAGAACCAGACCGGCCTCGAATTCTGCCTCCTGATCAACGGCCTCCTGAACCTCCTGAAC
CACCACCAGTTACTGAGGAGGACCTAGATTATCGGACAGAAAACCAGCATGTTCCTACCACTAGTTCTTC
ATTAACTGACCCACATGCTGGAGTGAAGGCAGCCCTCTTACAGCTGCTTGCTCAGCATCAGCCCCAGGAT
GATCCCAAAAGAGAAGGTGGTATCGATTATCCCACAGGAGACACATATGTGCCCAGTTCAGACTATAAGG
ACAACTTTGGATCTTCTTTCTCTGCCGCTCCTTACGTTAGCAGTGATGGTCTAGGAAGTAGCTCCGCTGC
TGCACCATTGGAAGCACGTAGTTTCATTGGAAACTCAGATATTCAGTCTCTGGATAACTACAGTACTGCT
TCATCTCACACTGGTGGTCCACCTCAAACTTCTGCCTTTACTGAGTCGTTTGCCAGTTCAGTAGCTGGAT
ATGGAGACATTTACCTCAATGCTGGTCCCATGTTGTTTAGTGGAGACAAGGACCATAGATTTGAATATAG
CCATGGTCCTATCACAGTCCTCACAAACAGCAATGACCCTTCCACAGGGCCAGAGAGTACTCATCCCTTG
CCAGCAAAGATGCACAACTATAACTATGGTGGTAACTTACAGGAAAATCCAGGTGGCCCTAGCCTCATGC
ATGGACAGACCTGGACTTCTCCTGCCCAAGGACCTGGATATTCACAAGGATACAGGGGACACATTAGCAC
ATCAGCTGGCAGAGGTCGAGGCAGAGGGTTACCATACTGACTCGAGAAGGGCGAATTCGACCCAGCTTTC
TTGTACAAAGTTGGCATTATAAAAAATAATTGCTCATCAATTTGTTGCAACGAACAGGTCACTATCAGTC
AAAATAAAATCATTATTTGCCATCCAGCTGATATCCCCTATAGTGAGTCGTATTACATGGTCATAGCTGT
TTCCTGGCAGCTCTGGCCCGTGTCTCAAAATCTCTGATGTTACATTGCACAAGATAAAAATATATCATCA
TGCCTCCTCTAGACCAGCCAGGACAGAAATGCCTCGACTTCGCTGCTACCCAAGGTTGCCGGGTGACGCA
CACCGTGGAAACGGATGAAGGCACGAACCCAGTGGACATAAGCCTGTTCGGTTCGTAAGCTGTAATGCAA
GTAGCGTATGCGCTCACGCAACTGGTCCAGAACCTTGACCGAACGCAGCGGTGGTAACGGCGCAGTGGCG
GTTTTCATGGCTTGTTATGACTGTTTTTTTGGGGTACAGTCTATGCCTCGGGCATCCAAGCAGCAAGCGC
GTTACGCCGTGGGTCGATGTTTGATGTTATGGAGCAGCAACGATGTTACGCAGCAGGGCAGTCGCCCTAA
AACAAAGTTAAACATTATGAGGGAAGCGGTGATCGCCGAAGTATCGACTCAACTATCAGAGGTAGTTGGC
GTCATCGAGCGCCATCTCGAACCGACGTTGCTGGCCGTACATTTGTACGGCTCCGCAGTGGATGGCGGCC
TGAAGCCACACAGTGATATTGATTTGCTGGTTACGGTGACCGTAAGGCTTGATGAAACAACGCGGCGAGC
TTTGATCAACGACCTTTTGGAAACTTCGGCTTCCCCTGGAGAGAGCGAGATTCTCCGCGCTGTAGAAGTC
ACCATTGTTGTGCACGACGACATCATTCCGTGGCGTTATCCAGCTAAGCGCGAACTGCAATTTGGAGAAT
GGCAGCGCAATGACATTCTTGCAGGTATCTTCGAGCCAGCCACGATCGACATTGATCTGGCTATCTTGCT
GACAAAAGCAAGAGAACATAGCGTTGCCTTGGTAGGTCCAGCGGCGGAGGAACTCTTTGATCCGGTTCCT
GAACAGGATCTATTTGAGGCGCTAAATGAAACCTTAACGCTATGGAACTCGCCGCCCGACTGGGCTGGCG
ATGAGCGAAATGTAGTGCTTACGTTGTCCCGCATTTGGTACAGCGCAGTAACCGGCAAAATCGCGCCGAA
GGATGTCGCTGCCGACTGGGCAATGGAGCGCCTGCCGGCCCAGTATCAGCCCGTCATACTTGAAGCTAGA
CAGGCTTATCTTGGACAAGAAGAAGATCGCTTGGCCTCGCGCGCAGATCAGTTGGAAGAATTTGTCCACT
ACGTGAAAGGCGAGATCACCAAGGTAGTCGGCAAATAACCCTCGAGCCACCCATGACCAAAATCCCTTAA
CGTGAGTTACGCGTCGTTCCACTGAGCGTCAGACCCCGTAGAAAAGATCAAAGGATCTTCTTGAGATCCT
TTTTTTCTGCGCGTAATCTGCTGCTTGCAAACAAAAAAACCACCGCTACCAGCGGTGGTTTGTTTGCCGG
ATCAAGAGCTACCAACTCTTTTTCCGAAGGTAACTGGCTTCAGCAGAGCGCAGATACCAAATACTGTTCT
TCTAGTGTAGCCGTAGTTAGGCCACCACTTCAAGAACTCTGTAGCACCGCCTACATACCTCGCTCTGCTA
ATCCTGTTACCAGTGGCTGCTGCCAGTGGCGATAAGTCGTGTCTTACCGGGTTGGACTCAAGACGATAGT
TACCGGATAAGGCGCAGCGGTCGGGCTGAACGGGGGGTTCGTGCACACAGCCCAGCTTGGAGCGAACGAC
CTACACCGAACTGAGATACCTACAGCGTGAGCTATGAGAAAGCGCCACGCTTCCCGAAGGGAGAAAGGCG
GACAGGTATCCGGTAAGCGGCAGGGTCGGAACAGGAGAGCGCACGAGGGAGCTTCCAGGGGGAAACGCCT
GGTATCTTTATAGTCCTGTCGGGTTTCGCCACCTCTGACTTGAGCGTCGATTTTTGTGATGCTCGTCAGG
GGGGCGGAGCCTATGGAAAAACGCCAGCAACGCGGCCTTTTTACGGTTCCTGGCCTTTTGCTGGCCTTTT
GCTCACATGTT
